>Addgene plasmid #192083 | V5-K202R-long-UBASH3A | addgene full sequence | sequence record 379883 | Addgene NGS Result
CTTGACCGACAATTGCATGAAGAATCTGCTTAGGGTTAGGCGTTTTGCGCTGCTTCGCGATGTACGGGCC
AGATATACGCGTTGACATTGATTATTGACTAGTTATTAATAGTAATCAATTACGGGGTCATTAGTTCATA
GCCCATATATGGAGTTCCGCGTTACATAACTTACGGTAAATGGCCCGCCTGGCTGACCGCCCAACGACCC
CCGCCCATTGACGTCAATAATGACGTATGTTCCCATAGTAACGCCAATAGGGACTTTCCATTGACGTCAA
TGGGTGGAGTATTTACGGTAAACTGCCCACTTGGCAGTACATCAAGTGTATCATATGCCAAGTACGCCCC
CTATTGACGTCAATGACGGTAAATGGCCCGCCTGGCATTATGCCCAGTACATGACCTTATGGGACTTTCC
TACTTGGCAGTACATCTACGTATTAGTCATCGCTATTACCATGGTGATGCGGTTTTGGCAGTACATCAAT
GGGCGTGGATAGCGGTTTGACTCACGGGGATTTCCAAGTCTCCACCCCATTGACGTCAATGGGAGTTTGT
TTTGGCACCAAAATCAACGGGACTTTCCAAAATGTCGTAACAACTCCGCCCCATTGACGCAAATGGGCGG
TAGGCGTGTACGGTGGGAGGTCTATATAAGCAGAGCTCTCTGGCTAACTAGAGAACCCACTGCTTACTGG
CTTATCGAAATTAATACGACTCACTATAGGGAGACCCAAGCTGGCTAGTTAAGCTTACCATGGGTAAGCC
TATCCCTAACCCTCTCCTCGGTCTCGATTCTACGGAAAACCTGTATTTTCAGGGCCCGGATCCGTCGACG
AATTCTGCAGATATCACAAGTTTGTACAAAAAAGCAGGCTTCATGGCAGCGGGGGAGACGCAGCTCTACG
CCAAGGTCTCCAACAAGCTCAAGAGCCGCAGCAGCCCCTCGCTCCTGGAGCCCCTCCTGGCCATGGGCTT
CCCGGTGCACACCGCGCTGAAAGCGTTGGCAGCCACGGGGAGGAAGACGGCGGAGGAGGCCTTGGCCTGG
CTGCATGATCATTGCAATGACCCTTCCCTAGACGACCCCATCCCCCAGGAGTATGCCCTTTTCCTCTGTC
CAACGGGGCCCCTGCTGGAAAAACTTCAAGAGTTCTGGAGAGAGAGCAAGCGCCAGTGTGCAAAGAACAG
AGCTCATGAGGTCTTCCCACACGTGACACTCTGTGACTTCTTCACGTGTGAAGACCAGAAGGTGGAATGC
CTGTACGAGGCGCTGAAGAGAGCTGGAGACAGGCTCCTGGGCTCCTTCCCCACGGCCGTGCCTCTGGCTC
TCCACTCCTCCATCAGCTACCTCGGCTTCTTCGTCAGTGGCAGCCCCGCAGACGTCATCCGGGAATTCGC
CATGACCTTCGCCACGGAAGCATCTCTCTTAGCAGGCACTTCCGTTTCCCGCTTCTGGATTTTCAGCCAG
GTGCCTGGACATGGCCCTAACCTGAGGCTGAGCAATTTAACTAGAGCCTCCTTCGTGAGCCACTACATCC
TTCAAAAATACTGCTCCGTGAAGCCTTGCACCAAACAGCTGCATCTGACCTTGGCCCACAGGTTCTACCC
CCACCACCAGAGGACGCTGGAGCAGCTGGCCAGAGCCATCCCCCTGGGCCACAGCTGCCAGTGGACCGCA
GCACTCTACTCCCGAGACATGCGCTTTGTGCACTACCAGACCCTGAGAGCCCTATTCCAGTACAAACCCC
AGAACGTGGATGAGCTGACGCTAAGTCCTGGTGACTACATCTTTGTGGACCCCACGCAGCAGGACGAAGC
CAGCGAGGGCTGGGTGATTGGGATCTCACAGCGGACGGGCTGCCGGGGCTTCCTGCCGGAAAACTACACG
GATCGAGCCAGTGAGTCTGACACGTGGGTGAAGCACAGGATGTACACCTTCAGTCTAGCCACAGACCTGA
ACTCCAGAAAGGATGGTGAAGCCAGCAGCAGATGCAGCGGGGAATTTCTTCCACAAACGGCAAGGAGTCT
TAGCAGCTTACAGGCCTTGCAGGCTACCGTTGCAAGGAAGAGTGTGCTGGTGGTTCGCCACGGGGAGAGA
GTGGATCAGATCTTCGGGAAGGCATGGCTGCAGCAATGCTCCACTCCTGATGGGAAATACTACAGGCCAG
ACCTGAATTTCCCCTGCAGTCTGCCCAGGCGGAGTCGTGGGATCAAAGACTTTGAAAACGATCCCCCATT
ATCATCGTGTGGCATTTTCCAGTCCAGAATTGCAGGGGACGCGCTACTGGACAGTGGTATCAGAATCAGC
TCTGTGTTTGCCTCCCCAGCCCTCCGCTGTGTGCAGACGGCCAAACTCATCCTGGAAGAACTCAAACTGG
AGAAAAAAATCAAGATACGAGTGGAACCTGGAATCTTTGAATGGACAAAATGGGAAGCTGGCAAAACCAC
CCCAACCCTCATGAGCCTGGAAGAGCTGAAAGAGGCAAATTTCAACATTGACACTGATTACAGGCCCGCG
TTTCCCCTGTCCGCCCTCATGCCGGCCGAGAGCTACCAGGAGTACATGGACAGGTGCACGGCGAGCATGG
TGCAAATCGTCAACACCTGCCCGCAGGACACGGGTGTCATCCTAATTGTGAGTCACGGCTCCACTCTGGA
CTCCTGCACGCGGCCACTGCTCGGGCTGCCGCCCCGGGAATGTGGGGATTTTGCCCAACTCGTGAGAAAG
ATCCCTTCCCTGGGCATGTGCTTCTGTGAAGAAAATAAAGAGGAAGGAAAATGGGAGTTGGTGAACCCAC
CGGTGAAGACCCTGACCCACGGGGCGAACGCAGCATTTAACTGGAGGAACTGGATCTCAGGCAACTGAAA
CCCAGCTTTCTTGTACAAAGTGGTGATAAACCCGCTGATCAGCCTCGACTGTGCCTTCTAGTTGCCAGCC
ATCTGTTGTTTGCCCCTCCCCCGTGCCTTCCTTGACCCTGGAAGGTGCCACTCCCACTGTCCTTTCCTAA
TAAAATGAGGAAATTGCATCGCATTGTCTGAGTAGGTGTCATTCTATTCTGGGGGGTGGGGTGGGGCAGG
ACAGCAAGGGGGAGGATTGGGAAGACAATAGCAGGCATGCTGGGGATGCGGTGGGCTCTATGGCTTCTGA
GGCGGAAAGAACCAGCTGGGGCTCTAGGGGGTATCCCC
[124 nt withheld, positions 3189-3312]
C
[91 nt withheld, positions 3314-3404]
A
[49 nt withheld, positions 3406-3454]
CCTTTGACGTTGGAGTCCACGTTCTTT
[37 nt withheld, positions 3482-3518]
ACCCTATCTCGGTCTATTCTTTTGATTTATAAGGGATTTTGCCGATTTCGGCCTATTGGTTAAAAAATGA
GCTGATTTAACAAAAATTTAACGCGAATTAATTCTGTGGAATGTGTGTCAGTTAGGGTGTGGAAAGTCCC
CAGGCTCCCCAGCAGGCAGAAGTATGCAAAGCATGCATCTCAATTAGTCAGCAACCAGGTGTGGAAAGTC
CCCAGGCTCCCCAGCAGGCAGAAGTATGCAAAGCATGCATCTCAATTAGTCAGCAACCATAGTCCCGCCC
CTAACTCCGCCCATCCCGCCCCTAACTCCGCCCAGTTCCGCCCATTCTCCGCCCCATGGCTGACTAATTT
TTTTTATTTATGCAGAGGCCGAGGCCGCCTCTGCCTCTGAGCTATTCCAGAAGTAGTGAGGAGGCTTTTT
TGGAGGCCTAGGCTTTTGCAAAAAGCTCCCGGGAGCTTGTATATCCATTTTCGGATCTGATCAAGAGACA
GGATGAGGATCGTTTCGCATGATTGAACAAGATGGATTGCACGCAGGTTCTCCGGCCGCTTGGGTGGAGA
GGCTATTCGGCTATGACTGGGCACAACAGACAATCGGCTGCTCTGATGCCGCCGTGTTCCGGCTGTCAGC
GCAGGGGCGCCCGGTTCTTTTTGTCAAGACCGACCTGTCCGGTGCCCTGAATGAACTGCAGGACGAGGCA
GCGCGGCTATCGTGGCTGGCCACGACGGGCGTTCCTTGCGCAGCTGTGCTCGACGTTGTCACTGAAGCGG
GAAGGGACTGGCTGCTATTGGGCGAAGTGCCGGGGCAGGATCTCCTGTCATCTCACCTTGCTCCTGCCGA
GAAAGTATCCATCATGGCTGATGCAATGCGGCGGCTGCATACGCTTGATCCGGCTACCTGCCCATTCGAC
CACCAAGCGAAACATCGCATCGAGCGAGCACGTACTCGGATGGAAGCCGGTCTTGTCGATCAGGATGATC
TGGACGAAGAGCATCAGGGGCTCGCGCCAGCCGAACTGTTCGCCAGGCTCAAGGCGCGCATGCCCGACGG
CGAGGATCTCGTCGTGACCCATGGCGATGCCTGCTTGCCGAATATCATGGTGGAAAATGGCCGCTTTTCT
GGATTCATCGACTGTGGCCGGCTGGGTGTGGCGGACCGCTATCAGGACATAGCGTTGGCTACCCGTGATA
TTGCTGAAGAGCTTGGCGGCGAATGGGCTGACCGCTTCCTCGTGCTTTACGGTATCGCCGCTCCCGATTC
GCAGCGCATCGCCTTCTATCGCCTTCTTGACGAGTTCTTCTGAGCGGGACTCTGGGGTTCGAAATGACCG
ACCAAGCGACGCCCAACCTGCCATCACGAGATTTCGATTCCACCGCCGCCTTCTATGAAAGGTTGGGCTT
CGGAATCGTTTTCCGGGACGCCGGCTGGATGATCCTCCAGCGCGGGGATCTCATGCTGGAGTTCTTCGCC
CACCCCAACTTGTTTATTGCAGCTTATAATGGTTACAAATAAAGCAATAGCATCACAAATTTCACAAATA
AAGCATTTTTTTCACTGCATTCTAGTTGTGGTTTGTCCAAACTCATCAATGTATCTTATCATGTCTGTAT
ACCGTCGACCTCTAGCTAGAGCTTGGCGTAATCATGGTCATAGCTGTTTCCTGTGTGAAATTGTTATCCG
CTCACAATTCCACACAACATACGAGCCGGAAGCATAAAGTGTAAAGCCTGGGGTGCCTAATGAGTGAGCT
AACTCACATTAATTGCGTTGCGCTCACTGCCCGCTTTCCAGTCGGGAAACCTGTCGTGCCAGCTGCATTA
ATGAATCGGCCAACGCGCGGGGAGAGGCGGTTTGCGTATTGGGCGCTCTTCCGCTTCCTCGCTCACTGAC
TCGCTGCGCTCGGTCGTTCGGCTGCGGCGAGCGGTATCAGCTCACTCAAAGGCGGTAATACGGTTATCCA
CAGAATCAGGGGATAACGCAGGAAAGAACATGTGAGCAAAAGGCCAGCAAAAGGCCAGGAACCGTAAAAA
GGCCGCGTTGCTGGCGTTTTTCCATAGGCTCCGCCCCCCTGACGAGCATCACAAAAATCGACGCTCAAGT
CAGAGGTGGCGAAACCCGACAGGACTATAAAGATACCAGGCGTTTCCCCCTGGAAGCTCCCTCGTGCGCT
CTCCTGTTCCGACCCTGCCGCTTACCGGATACCTGTCCGCCTTTCTCCCTTCGGGAAGCGTGGCGCTTTC
TCATAGCTCACGCTGTAGGTATCTCAGTTCGGTGTAGGTCGTTCGCTCCAAGCTGGGCTGTGTGCACGAA
CCCCCCGTTCAGCCCGACCGCTGCGCCTTATCCGGTAACTATCGTCTTGAGTCCAACCCGGTAAGACACG
ACTTATCGCCACTGGCAGCAGCCACTGGTAACAGGATTAGCAGAGCGAGGTATGTAGGCGGTGCTACAGA
GTTCTTGAAGTGGTGGCCTAACTACGGCTACACTAGAAGAACAGTATTTGGTATCTGCGCTCTGCTGAAG
CCAGTTACCTTCGGAAAAAGAGTTGGTAGCTCTTGATCCGGCAAACAAACCACCGCTGGTAGCGGTGGTT
TTTTTGTTTGCAAGCAGCAGATTACGCGCAGAAAAAAAGGATCTCAAGAAGATCCTTTGATCTTTTCTAC
GGGGTCTGACGCTCAGTGGAACGAAAACTCACGTTAAGGGATTTTGGTCATGAGATTATCAAAAAGGATC
TTCACCTAGATCCTTTTAAATTAAAAATGAAGTTTTAAATCAATCTAAAGTATATATGAGTAAACTTGGT
CTGACAGTTACCAATGCTTAATCAGTGAGGCACCTATCTCAGCGATCTGTCTATTTCGTTCATCCATAGT
TGCCTGACTCCCCGTCGTGTAGATAACTACGATACGGGAGGGCTTACCATCTGGCCCCAGTGCTGCAATG
ATACCGCGAGACCCACGCTCACCGGCTCCAGATTTATCAGCAATAAACCAGCCAGCCGGAAGGGCCGAGC
GCAGAAGTGGTCCTGCAACTTTATCCGCCTCCATCCAGTCTATTAATTGTTGCCGGGAAGCTAGAGTAAG
TAGTTCGCCAGTTAATAGTTTGCGCAACGTTGTTGCCATTGCTACAGGCATCGTGGTGTCACGCTCGTCG
TTTGGTATGGCTTCATTCAGCTCCGGTTCCCAACGATCAAGGCGAGTTACATGATCCCCCATGTTGTGCA
AAAAAGCGGTTAGCTCCTTCGGTCCTCCGATCGTTGTCAGAAGTAAGTTGGCCGCAGTGTTATCACTCAT
GGTTATGGCAGCACTGCATAATTCTCTTACTGTCATGCCATCCGTAAGATGCTTTTCTGTGACTGGTGAG
TACTCAACCAAGTCATTCTGAGAATAGTGTATGCGGCGACCGAGTTGCTCTTGCCCGGCGTCAATACGGG
ATAATACCGCGCCACATAGCAGAACTTTAAAAGTGCTCATCATTGGAAAACGTTCTTCGGGGCGAAAACT
CTCAAGGATCTTACCGCTGTTGAGATCCAGTTCGATGTAACCCACTCGTGCACCCAACTGATCTTCAGCA
TCTTTTACTTTCACCAGCGTTTCTGGGTGAGCAAAAACAGGAAGGCAAAATGCCGCAAAAAAGGGAATAA
GGGCGACACGGAAATGTTGAATACTCATACTCTTCCTTTTTCAATATTATTGAAGCATTTATCAGGGTTA
TTGTCTCATGAGCGGATACATATTTGAATGTATTTAGAAAAATAAACAAATAGGGGTTCCGCGCACATTT
CCCCGAAAAGTGCCACCTGACGTCGACGGATCGGGAGATCTCCCGATCCCCTATGGTGCACTCTCAGTAC
AATCTGCTCTGATGCCGCATAGTTAAGCCAGTATCTGCTCCCTGCTTGTGTGTTGGAGGTCGCTGAGTAG
TGCGCGAGCAAAATTTAAGCTACAACAAGGCAAGG
Features (pLannotate 1.2.2; 24 found; start..end, strand, type, name):
     84..463     +  enhancer       CMV enhancer: human cytomegalovirus immediate early enhancer
    464..667     +  promoter       CMV promoter: human cytomegalovirus (CMV) immediate early promoter
    663..696     +  LTR            5' LTR (truncated) (fragment): truncated 5' long terminal repeat (LTR) from HIV-1
    712..730     +  promoter       T7 promoter: promoter for bacteriophage T7 RNA polymerase
    763..804     +  CDS            V5 tag: epitope tag from simian virus 5
    805..825     +  CDS            TEV site: tobacco etch virus (TEV) protease recognition and cleavage site
    856..880     +  protein_bind   attB1: mutant version of attB; recombination site for the Gateway® BP reaction BP Clonase™
    883..2865    +  CDS            UBASH3A: UBS3A_HUMAN - Also known as STS2. Experimental evidence at protein level: Swiss-Prot protein existence level 1. Interferes with CBL-mediated down-regulation and degradation of receptor-type tyrosine kinases. Promotes accumulation of activated target receptors, such as T-cell receptors, EGFR and PDGFRB, on the cell surface. Exhibits negligigle protein tyrosine phosphatase activity at neutral pH. May act as a dominant-negative regulator of UBASH3B- dependent dephosphorylation. May inhibit dynamin-dependent endocytic pathways by functionally sequestering dynamin via its SH3 domain. From Homo sapi
   2870..2894    -  protein_bind   attB2: mutant version of attB; recombination site for the Gateway® BP reaction BP Clonase™
   2919..3143    +  polyA_signal   bGH poly(A) signal: bovine growth hormone polyadenylation signal
   3147..3168    +  promoter       SV40 promoter (fragment): SV40 enhancer and early promoter
   3189..3617    +  rep_origin     f1 ori (sequence partly withheld): f1 bacteriophage origin of replication; arrow indicates direction of (+) strand synthesis
   3631..3960    +  promoter       SV40 promoter: SV40 enhancer and early promoter
   4027..4818    +  CDS            neo: KKA2_KLEPN - Also known as kan, nptII. Experimental evidence at protein level: Swiss-Prot protein existence level 1. Resistance to kanamycin, neomycin, paromomycin, ribostamycin, butirosin and gentamicin B. From Klebsiella pneumoniae.
   4842..5000    +  CDS            ble (fragment): BLE_KLEPN - Experimental evidence at protein level: Swiss-Prot protein existence level 1. Binding protein with a strong affinity to the bleomycin family of antibiotics. Binds to CL990; an antimitotic-antibiotic compound. From Klebsiella pneumoniae.
   4995..5116    +  polyA_signal   SV40 poly(A) signal: SV40 polyadenylation signal
   5189..5205    -  protein_bind   lac operator: The lac repressor binds to the lac operator to inhibit transcription in E. coli. This inhibition can be relieved by adding lactose or isopropyl-β-D-thiogalactopyranoside (IPTG). lac repressor encoded by lacI
   5213..5243    -  promoter       lac promoter: promoter for the E. coli lac operon
   5258..5279    -  protein_bind   CAP binding site: CAP binding activates transcription in the presence of cAMP. E. coli catabolite activator protein
   5292..5384    -  CDS            lacI (fragment): lac repressor; lacI; The lac repressor binds to the lac operator to inhibit transcription in E. coli. This inhibition can be relieved by adding lactose or isopropyl-β-D-thiogalactopyranoside (IPTG).
   5567..6155    -  rep_origin     ori: high-copy-number ColE1/pMB1/pBR322/pUC origin of replication
   6326..7186    -  CDS            AmpR: β-lactamase; bla; confers resistance to ampicillin, carbenicillin, and related antibiotics
   7187..7291    -  promoter       AmpR promoter: bla
   7350..7402    -  misc_feature   bom (fragment): basis of mobility region from pBR322
