[The description below was written by a language model from this plasmid's Addgene catalogue record and pLannotate feature annotations shown in this document.]
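Description:
V5-K202R-long-UBASH3A is a mammalian expression plasmid of about 7.5 kb built on the Gateway destination vector pcDNA3.1/nV5-DEST. It carries the long isoform of human UBASH3A (also known as TULA, CLIP4 or STS-2) with a lysine-to-arginine substitution at position 202. In bacteria it is maintained through a high-copy ColE1/pUC-type origin and selected with ampicillin via the β-lactamase gene. An f1 origin is also present, which allows single-stranded DNA production. For mammalian cells, an SV40 early promoter drives a neomycin phosphotransferase gene followed by an SV40 polyadenylation signal, so stable transfectants can be selected with G418.

The expression cassette uses the CMV immediate-early enhancer and promoter, with a T7 promoter just downstream that can serve for in vitro transcription or sequencing. The annotated reading frame begins with an N-terminal V5 epitope tag and a TEV protease cleavage site, continues through the attB1 site left by Gateway recombination, and then runs into the UBASH3A coding sequence. The cassette ends with attB2 and the bovine growth hormone polyadenylation signal. The V5 tag permits detection or immunoprecipitation of the protein, and the TEV site offers a way to remove the tag. A few short annotations, such as a truncated HIV-1 LTR fragment, a ble fragment and a lacI fragment, appear to be partial matches to backbone sequence rather than functional elements.

UBASH3A is annotated as a regulator that interferes with CBL-mediated down-regulation of receptors such as the T-cell receptor. The record does not state the reason for the K202R change, although replacing a lysine with arginine is a common way to remove a potential modification site while keeping the positive charge. The plasmid would typically be used to compare the mutant with wild-type protein in transfected cells.
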