Addgene plasmid #192083: V5-K202R-long-UBASH3A
Purpose: Mammalian expression of human K202R long-form UBASH3A with V5 tag
Depositing lab: Patrick Concannon. Depositing organization: University of Florida.
Backbone
  Vector backbone: pcDNA3.1/nV5-DEST
  Vector type: Mammalian Expression
Growth in bacteria
  Bacterial resistance: Ampicillin, 100 μg/mL
  Growth temperature: 37°C
  Growth strain: DH5alpha
  Copy number: Unknown
Gene/Insert
  Gene/Insert name: UBASH3A
  Species: H. sapiens (human)
  Mutation: K202R
  Entrez Gene: UBASH3A (a.k.a. TULA, CLIP4, STS-2)
  Tag / fusion protein: V5 (N terminal on insert)
  Cloning method: Gateway Cloning
Terms and licenses: Academic/Nonprofit Terms; Industry Terms: Not Available to Industry
How to cite: V5-K202R-long-UBASH3A was a gift from Patrick Concannon (Addgene plasmid # 192083 ; http://n2t.net/addgene:192083 ; RRID:Addgene_192083)
